>Addgene plasmid #216890 | pST39-Mega'-deltaBR | addgene full sequence | sequence record 445873 | Addgene NGS Result
TGCACTCTCAGTACAATCTGCTCTGATGCCGCATAGTTAAGCCAGTATACACTCCGCTATCGCTACGTGA
CTGGGTCATGGCTGCGCCCCGACACCCGCCAACACCCGCTGACGCGCCCTGACGGGCTTGTCTGCTCCCG
GCATCCGCTTACAGACAAGCTGTGACCGTCTCCGGGAGCTGCATGTGTCAGAGGTTTTCACCGTCATCAC
CGAAACGCGCGAGGCAGCTGCGGTAAAGCTCATCAGCGTGGTCGTGAAGCGATTCACAGATGTCTGCCTG
TTCATCCGCGTCCAGCTCGTTGAGTTTCTCCAGAAGCGTTAATGTCTGGCTTCTGATAAAGCGGGCCATG
TTAAGGGCGGTTTTTTCCTGTTTGGTCACTGATGCCTCCGTGTAAGGGGGATTTCTGTTCATGGGGTAAT
GATACCGATGAAACGAGAGAGGATGCTCACGATACGGGTTACTGATGATGAACATGCCCGGTTACTGGAA
CGTTGTGAGGGTAAACAACTGGCGGTATGGATGCGGCGGGACCAGAGAAAAATCACTCAGGGTCAATGCC
AGCGCTTCGTTAATACAGATGTAGGTGTTGGCACCATGCATCGATCCCGCGAAATTAATACGACTCACTA
TAGGGAGACCACAACGGTTTCCCTCTAGAGATAGCTTAGCGATGTGAAAGAAGCTGGAGAAAACTTTCAA
GAAAAAGTTTCTTCTTCAGACGATAAAGAGAAGTCAAAAAATAAGCGGAAAATAAAAGGCGTAAATCAGA
TTAAAAAAGCAACGGATATTAAAAGCTCTACTAAGATTAAAAGTTCTAATGATATTAAATCATCTACAGA
TTTAAAAACAATGGGATCATCAGGAGGAACGTAAAAATGACCGTCTTAACAGACAAAAGGAAAAAAGGCA
GTGGAGCTTTTATACAAGATGACGAGACAAAAGAGGTTCTTTCAAGAGCGCTGAGCTATTTAAAATCCGG
CTATTCCATTCATTTTACAGGTCCTGCCGGCGGAGGCAAAACCTCTTTAGCGCGAGCGCTTGCTAAAAAG
AGAAAGCGTCCTGTAATGCTGATGCACGGGAATCACGAGCTCAACAACAAAGATTTAATTGGCGATTTTA
CGGGATACACGAGCAAAAAAGTAATCGACCAGTACGTTCGTTCTGTCTATAAAAAAGATGAACAGGTGAG
TGAAAACTGGCAGGATGGCCGATTGCTTGAAGCTGTAAAAAATGGCTATACGCTGATTTACGACGAATTT
ACTCGTTCTAAGCCTGCGACGAATAATATCTTTCTATCGATATTAGAAGAAGGCGTGCTGCCGCTGTATG
GAGTAAAAATGACCGATCCTTTTGTGCGCGTGCATCCCGATTTCCGCGTCATCTTCACAAGCAATCCAGC
TGAGTATGCCGGCGTATATGATACGCAAGATGCGCTTCTCGACAGGTTAATTACCATGTTTATTGATTAT
AAAGACATCGACAGAGAGACAGCGATTTTAACGGAGAAAACGGACGTAGAAGAAGATGAAGCGCGCACAA
TTGTAACGCTCGTAGCAAACGTGCGAAACCGCTCTGGAGACGAAAACAGCAGCGGACTTAGCCTGCGGGC
TTCGCTTATGATCGCTACCCTTGCCACGCAGCAAGACATTCCTATCGATGGAAGTGACGAAGATTTTCAA
ACGTTATGTATCGATATTTTGCATCATCCGCTTACCAAATGTTTGGATGAAGAAAATGCAAAAAGCAAAG
CCGAAAAAATCATTTTAGAAGAATGTAAGAATATAGACACTGAAGAAAAGTAAAGGAGCTTGAAAACATG
AGTGAAACAAACGAAACAGGTATTTATATTTTTAGCGCCATTCAAACGGATAAAGACGAAGAATTTGGCG
CCGTGGAAGTAGAAGGAACAAAAGCTGAAACATTTTTGATTCGCTACAAAGACGCGGCTATGGTAGCAGC
TGAAGTACCGATGAAAATTTATCATCCTAATCGCCAAAATTTATTAATGCATCAAAACGCAGTAGCAGCG
ATTATGGACAAGAACGATACGGTTATTCCAATCAGCTTTGGGAATGTATTCAAATCAAAAGAAGACGTAA
AAGTTCTTTTGGAAAACCTTTATCCGCAGTTTGAAAAGCTGTTTCCAGCGATCAAAGGAAAAATTGAAGT
CGGTTTAAAAGTAATTGGGAAAAAAGAATGGCTTGAGAAAAAAGTAAACGAAAATCCTGAACTTGAGAAA
GTATCAGCATCCGTAAAAGGAAAATCAGAAGCAGCCGGTTATTATGAGCGTATTCAACTTGGAGGAATGG
CTCAAAAGATGTTTACTTCCCTGCAAAAAGAAGTCAAGACAGATGTGTTTTCTCCGCTTGAAGAAGCAGC
GGAAGCAGCAAAAGCAAATGAGCCAACGGGCGAAACGATGCTTTTAAACGCGTCTTTCTTAATTAACCGA
GAAGATGAAGCGAAGTTTGATGAAAAAGTAAATGAAGCGCATGAAAACTGGAAAGACAAAGCCGATTTTC
ATTACAGCGGTCCTTGGCCTGCTTATAATTTTGTGAACATTCGCCTAAAAGTAGAAGAGAAATAACGTGC
TTCACAAATTAGTAACCGCACCCATTAACCTTGTAGTGAAAATCGGCGAAAAAGTACAGGAAGAAGCTGA
TAAACAGCTATATGACCTTCCGACGATTCAGCAAAAGCTCATTCAGCTTCAAATGATGTTTGAGCTTGGT
GAAATTCCAGAAGAAGCGTTTCAAGAAAAAGAAGATGAATTGTTAATGAGGTACGAAATTGCGAAACGCA
GAGAAATTGAACAATGGGAAGAGCTAACACAAAAAAGAAATGAGGAATCCTAGATGGGAGAATTACTGTA
TTTATACGGTTTAATTCCAACAAAAGAAGCAGCAGCCATAGAGCCGTTTCCATCTTATAAGGGGTTTGAC
GGAGAACATTCACTGTACCCAATTGCGTTTGATCAGGTGACGGCTGTAGTTTCTAAGCTGGATGCTGACA
CCTATTCAGAAAAAGTGATTCAAGAAAAAATGGAGCAGGATATGAGCTGGCTGCAGGAAAAAGCATTTCA
TCATCACGAAACGGTAGCCGCTTTGTACGAAGAATTTACGATCATTCCATTAAAATTTTGCACCATTTAT
AAAGGTGAAGAAAGTCTGCAGGCAGCTATTGAGATTAACAAAGAAAAGATAGAGAATTCACTGACGCTGC
TTCAAGGAAATGAAGAGTGGAATGTGAAAATTTACTGTGATGATACAGAGCTTAAAAAAGGAATCAGCGA
AACGAATGAAAGCGTGAAAGCGAAAAAACAAGAAATTAGTCACTTATCACCAGGAAGACAGTTTTTTGAA
AAGAAAAAAATAGATCAGCTGATTGAAAAAGAATTAGAGCTTCACAAAAACAAAGTGTGTGAAGAGATAC
ATGACAAGCTAAAAGAATTATCGCTTTATGACTCTGTTAAAAAGAATTGGAGCAAAGACGTAACTGGCGC
AGCTGAACAGATGGCGTGGAACAGCGTGTTTCTTCTCCCGTCTCTGCAGATTACTAAGTTCGTAAACGAA
ATAGAAGAGCTTCAGCAAAGGCTTGAAAATAAAGGCTGGAAGTTTGAAGTGACGGGACCATGGCCGCCCT
ATCATTTCTCGAGCTTTGCGTAAAGTGAGGAATTAACATTATGTCTCTTAAACAATCCATGGAGAATAAA
GATATTGCTCTTATTGATATTTTAGATGTCATTTTAGATAAAGGAGTCGCCATTAAAGGAGACTTAATCA
TTTCCATAGCTGGCGTCGATTTAGTGTATTTGGATTTGCGGGTGCTTATTTCTTCGGTTGAAACGCTTGT
GCAAGCAAAAGAAGGAAATCACAAACCAATCACTTCTGAACAATTTGATAAACAAAAGGAGGAATTAATG
GATGCAACCGGTCAGCCAAGCAAATGGACGAATCCACTTGGATCCTGATCAAGCTGAACAAGGCTTAGCG
CAGCTTGTGATGACAGTTATTGAGCTATTGAGGCAAATCGTTGAACGTCATGCCATGAGGCGGGTGGAGG
GTGGAACGTTGACGGACGAACAAATTGAAAACTTAGGAATTGCACTAATGAACTTAGAAGAAAAAATGGA
CGAGTTGAAAGAGGTGTTCGGTCTGGATGCAGAAGATTTAAATATTGATCTTGGACCGCTAGGCAGCCTG
CTTTAAGCGGTCAGTAGGAGGAACAGTATGGCAGTCGAACATAATATGCAGTCAAGTACGATTGTAGATG
TGCTCGAAAAGATTTTGGATAAAGGAGTCGTTATAGCGGGGGACATCACCGTAGGAATTGCAGATGTCGA
GCTATTAACGATAAAGATCCGCTTGATTGTGGCTTCGGTTGATAAGGCAAAAGAAATCGGCATGGACTGG
TGGGAAAATGATCCGTATCTCAGTTCAAAAGGAGCCAATAACAAAGCGCTCGAAGAAGAAAATAAAATGC
TGCATGAGCGGTTAAAAACGCTTGAAGAAAAAATAGAAACGAAACGTTAAAAACTGTACGCTACTTAAAA
AATGGAGGGATTTACAATGGCAACTGAAACAAAATTAGATAACACACAGGCAGAAAACAAGGAAAATAAA
AATGCGGAAAACGGTTCAAAAGAAAAGAACGGTTCAAAAGCAAGCAAAACAACAAGCAGCGGGCCAATCA
AACGAGCGGTAGCAGGAGGCATCATCGGTGCAACGATTGGATATGTATCGACTCCTGAAAATCGAAAAAG
TCTCCTTGACCGCATTGATACAGACGAATTAAAAAGCAAAGCATCTGATTTAGGAACAAAGGTAAAAGAA
AAATCAAAAAGCAGCGTGGCCAGCCTGAAAACATCTGCGGGAAGCTTGTTTAAAAAAGATAAAGATAAAT
CAAAAGATGATGAAGAAAACGTAAATTCTTCTAGTAGCGAAACAGAAGACGATAACGTTCAAGAGTACGA
CGAGTTAAAAGAAGAAAATCAAACTCTTCAAGATCGCTTATCACAGCTTGAAGAAAAAATGAACATGCTT
GTTGAGCTTAGCCTCAATAAAAATCAAGACGAAGAAGCGGAAGATACAGATTCCGACGAAGAAGAGAACG
ATGAGAACGATGAAAACGATGAAAACGAGCAGGACGATGAAAACGAAGAAGAAACATCTAAGCCACGTAA
AAAGGATAAAAAAGAAGCTGAGGAAGAAGAAAGTGAAAGTGACGAAGACAGCGAGGAAGAAGAGGAAGAT
TCTCGCTCAAACAAAAAAAATAAAAAAGTAAAAACAGAAGAAGAAGACGAAGATGAAAGCGAAGAAGAAA
AAAAGGAAGCGAAACCAAAAAAGTCAACAGCTAAAAAATCAAAAAATACAAAAGCAAAGAAAAACACGGA
CGAAGAAGATGATGAAGCAACATCTCTTTCTAGTGAAGACGATACAACAGCCTAAGACGTAAAGGAGGAA
AGAAAGACATGAGTACAGGCCCTTCTTTTTCAACTAAAGACAATACGCTTGAATACTTTGTGAAAGCTTC
TAATAAACACGGCTTTTCACTTGATATTTCATTAAATGTAAACGGCGCTGTGATTTCCGGTACCATGATT
TCAGCAAAAGAATACTTTGATTACTTAAGCGAAACGTTTGAAGAAGGCAGTGAAGTGGCTCAGGCGCTAA
GCGAACAATTCTCTTTAGCAAGCGAAGCGAGCGAATCAAACGGAGAAGCAGAAGCCCATTTTATTCATTT
GAAAAATACAAAGATTTACTGTGGAGACAGTAAATCTACTCCTTCTAAAGGCAAAATCTTTTGGAGAGGG
AAAATAGCAGAAGTAGACGGGTTTTTCTTAGGAAAGATTTCTGATGCAAAATCAACGAGTAAAAAGAGTT
CATAAAAAACGGCGGGGTGATTGCCCCGCCGTTTTTTAGTGATGTGATGAGATGTGCAGCTTCTTTTTTC
GATACATGAGCGGAGTCATCTTCATTTCTTTTCGAAACTGATTAATAAAATAGCTTGTACTATTAAACCC
TACTTGATAGGCGACTTCCGTCACATTTGCTTCTGCTTGCTGCAGTCCGGATTCGCGAACGCGTCTCGAG
AGATCCGGCTGCTAACAAAGCCCGAAAGGAAGCTGAGTTGGCTGCTGCCACCGCTGAGCAATAACTAGCA
TAACCCCTTGGGGCCTCTAAACGGGTCTTGAGGGGTTTTTTGCTGAAAGGAGGAACTATATCCGACTAGT
AGCCCGCCTAATGAGCGGGCTTTTTTTTAATTCCCCTATTTGTTTATTTTTCTAAATACATTCAAATATG
TATCCGCTCATGAGACAATAACCCTGATAAATGCTTCAATAATATTGAAAAAGGAAGAGTATGAGTATTC
AACATTTCCGTGTCGCCCTTATTCCCTTTTTTGCGGCATTTTGCCTTCCTGTTTTTGCTCACCCAGAAAC
GCTCGTGAAAGTAAAAGACGCAGAGGACCAATTGGGGGCACGAGTGGGATACATAGAACTGGACTTGAAT
AGCGGTAAAATCCTTGAGAGTTTTCGCCCTGAAGAGCGTTTTCCAATGATGAGCACTTTCAAAGTTCTGC
TATGTGGAGCAGTATTATCCCGTGTAGATGCGGGGCAAGAGCAACTCGGACGACGAATACACTATTCGCA
GAATGACTTGGTTGAATACTCCCCAGTGACAGAAAAGCACCTTACGGACGGAATGACGGTAAGAGAATTA
TGTAGTGCCGCCATAACGATGAGTGATAACACTGCGGCGAACTTACTTCTGACAACCATCGGTGGACCGA
AGGAATTAACCGCTTTTTTGCACAATATGGGAGACCATGTAACTCGCCTTGACCGTTGGGAACCAGAACT
GAATGAAGCCATACCAAACGACGAGCGAGACACCACAATGCCTGCGGCAATGGCAACAACATTACGCAAA
CTATTAACTGGCGAACTACTTACTCTGGCTTCACGGCAACAATTAATAGACTGGCTTGAAGCGGATAAAG
TTGCAGGACCACTACTGCGTTCGGCACTTCCTGCTGGCTGGTTTATTGCTGATAAATCTGGGGCAGGAGA
GCGTGGTTCACGGGGTATCATTGCCGCACTTGGACCAGATGGTAAGCCTTCCCGTATCGTAGTTATCTAC
ACGACGGGTAGTCAGGCAACTATGGACGAACGAAATAGACAGATTGCTGAAATAGGGGCTTCACTGATTA
AGCATTGGTAAACCGATACAATTAAAGGCTCCTTTTGGAGCCTTTTTTTTTGGACGGACCGGTAGAAAAG
ATCAAAGGATCTTCTTGAGATCCTTTTTTTCTGCGCGTAATCTGCTGCTTGCAAACAAAAAAACCACCGC
TACCAGCGGTGGTTTGTTTGCCGGATCAAGAGCTACCAACTCTTTTTCCGAAGGTAACTGGCTTCAGCAG
AGCGCAGATACCAAATACTGTCCTTCTAGTGTAGCCGTAGTTAGGCCACCACTTCAAGAACTCTGTAGCA
CCGCCTACATACCTCGCTCTGCTAATCCTGTTACCAGTGGCTGCTGCCAGTGGCGATAAGTCGTGTCTTA
CCGGGTTGGACTCAAGACGATAGTTACCGGATAAGGCGCAGCGGTCGGGCTGAACGGGGGGTTCGTGCAC
ACAGCCCAGCTTGGAGCGAACGACCTACACCGAACTGAGATACCTACAGCGTGAGCTATGAGAAAGCGCC
ACGCTTCCCGAAGGGAGAAAGGCGGACAGGTATCCGGTAAGCGGCAGGGTCGGAACAGGAGAGCGCACGA
GGGAGCTTCCAGGGGGAAACGCCTGGTATCTTTATAGTCCTGTCGGGTTTCGCCACCTCTGACTTGAGCG
TCGATTTTTGTGATGCTCGTCAGGGGGGCGGAGCCTATGGAAAAACGCCAGCAACGCGGCCTTTTTACGG
TTCCTGGCCTTTTGCTGGCCTTTTGCTCACATGTTCTTTCCTGCGTTATCCCCTGATTCTGTGGATAACC
GTATTACCGCCTTTGAGTGAGCTGATACCGCTCGCCGCAGCCGAACGACCGAGCGCAGCGAGTCAGTGAG
CGAGGAAGCGGAAGAGCGCCTGATGCGGTATTTTCTCCTTACGCATCTGTGCGGTATTTCACACCGCAAT
GG
Features (pLannotate 1.2.2; 14 found; start..end, strand, type, name):
    188..379     -  CDS            rop: Rop protein, which maintains plasmids at low copy number; rop
    419..529     +  CDS            mbeC (fragment): MBEC_ECOLX - Experimental evidence at protein level: Swiss-Prot protein existence level 1. Required for efficient mobilization of ColE1 plasmid and is thus essential to promote the specific transfer of the plasmid during conjugation. Probably functions by inducing DNA bending, helping the MbeA relaxase to melt the DNA around the nic site and cleave the phosphodiester bond. Binds specifically double-stranded DNA (dsDNA) containing the ColE1 oriT but does not recognize the inverted repeat (IR). From Escherichia coli.
    616..634     +  promoter       T7 promoter: promoter for bacteriophage T7 RNA polymerase
   3024..3040    +  5'UTR          OsADH 5'-UTR (fragment): translational enhancer from the 5'-UTR of the Oryza sativa alcohol dehydrogenase gene (Sugio et al., 2008)
   3681..3965    +  CDS            gvpS: GVPS_BACME - Protein inferred from homology: Swiss-Prot protein existence level 3. Gas vesicles are small, hollow, gas filled protein structures that are found in several microbial planktonic microorganisms. They allow the positioning of the organism at the favorable depth for growth (By similarity). From Bacillus megaterium.
   4228..4527    +  CDS            gvpJ: GVPJ_BACME - Protein inferred from homology: Swiss-Prot protein existence level 3. Gas vesicles are small, hollow, gas filled protein structures that are found in several microbial planktonic microorganisms. They allow the positioning of the organism at the favorable depth for growth. This protein could be important for the shape determination of the gas vesicle. From Bacillus megaterium.
   5946..6065    -  CDS            ydeC (fragment): YDEC_BACSU - Protein predicted: Swiss-Prot protein existence level 4. From Bacillus subtilis (strain 168).
   6098..6147    +  CDS            SET1 (fragment): solubility-enhancement tag derived from T7 phage gene 10B
   6155..6202    +  terminator     T7 terminator: transcription terminator for bacteriophage T7 RNA polymerase
   6269..6360    +  promoter       AmpR promoter: bla
   6361..7218    +  CDS            bla: BLAT_ECOLX - Experimental evidence at protein level: Swiss-Prot protein existence level 1. TEM-type are the most prevalent beta-lactamases in enterobacteria; they hydrolyze the beta-lactam bond in susceptible beta-lactam antibiotics, thus conferring resistance to penicillins and cephalosporins. TEM-3 and TEM-4 are capable of hydrolyzing cefotaxime and ceftazidime. TEM-5 is capable of hydrolyzing ceftazidime. TEM-6 is capable of hydrolyzing ceftazidime and aztreonam. TEM-8/CAZ-2, TEM- 16/CAZ-7 and TEM-24/CAZ-6 are markedly active against ceftazidime. IRT- 4 shows resistance to beta-lactamase in
   7225..7264    +  terminator     fd terminator: central terminator from bacteriophage fd (Otsuka and Kunisawa, 1982)
   7295..7883    +  rep_origin     ori: high-copy-number ColE1/pMB1/pBR322/pUC origin of replication
   8069..86      -  misc_feature   bom (across the origin): basis of mobility region from pBR322
