[The description below was written by a language model from this plasmid's Addgene catalogue record and pLannotate feature annotations shown in this document.]
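Description:
pST39-Mega'-deltaBR is an 8.1 kb bacterial expression plasmid built on the pST39 polycistronic backbone. It carries a variant of the Priestia (formerly Bacillus) megaterium gas vesicle gene cluster, designated Mega', from which GvpB (also called GvpA2) and GvpR have been knocked out. The plasmid replicates in E. coli from a ColE1/pMB1-type origin. The backbone retains the rop gene and the pBR322 bom region, consistent with the low copy number listed in the record. Selection is by ampicillin, through a TEM beta-lactamase (bla) expressed from its own promoter and followed by an fd terminator.

The insert, assembled by Gibson cloning, lies between a T7 promoter and a T7 terminator, so the remaining gvp genes are presumably transcribed as a single operon by T7 RNA polymerase in a suitable expression host. The automated annotation recognises only gvpS and gvpJ within this roughly 5.5 kb region. The other genes of the cluster are not individually labelled, so the record does not give the exact gene content or the nature of the two knockouts. Short matches to a rice ADH 5'-UTR, a B. subtilis ydeC fragment, mbeC and a SET1 tag fragment are probably incidental hits or backbone remnants rather than designed parts.

Gas vesicles are hollow, gas-filled protein nanostructures. GvpB/GvpA2 is generally regarded as the major shell protein, so removing it should abolish vesicle formation. The plasmid comes from a systematic study of protein-protein interactions in gas vesicle assembly. It most plausibly serves as a deletion background for testing what GvpB and GvpR contribute, or for complementation experiments, although the record does not spell this out.
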