Addgene plasmid #216890: pST39-Mega'-deltaBR
Purpose: Mega' with knockout of GvpB and GvpR
Depositing lab: George Lu. Depositing organization: Rice University. Publication: Elucidating the assembly of gas vesicles by systematic protein-protein interaction analysis. Iburg M, Anderson AP, Wong VT, Anton ED, He A, Lu GJ. EMBO J. 2024 Oct;43(19):4156-4172. doi: 10.1038/s44318-024-00178-2. Epub 2024 Sep 3. PubMed 39227754.
Backbone
  Vector backbone: pST39
  Vector type: Bacterial Expression
Growth in bacteria
  Bacterial resistance: Ampicillin, 100 μg/mL
  Growth temperature: 30°C
  Growth strain: DH5alpha
  Copy number: Low Copy
Gene/Insert
  Gene/Insert name: Mega' with knockout of GvpB and GvpR (alt name: GvpB is also known as GvpA2)
  Species: Synthetic; Priestia megaterium
  Cloning method: Gibson Cloning
Terms and licenses: Academic/Nonprofit Terms; Industry Terms: Not Available to Industry
Depositor comments: Please visit https://www.biorxiv.org/content/10.1101/2023.07.23.550228v1 for bioRxiv preprint.
How to cite: pST39-Mega'-deltaBR was a gift from George Lu (Addgene plasmid # 216890 ; http://n2t.net/addgene:216890 ; RRID:Addgene_216890)
